Addgene plasmid #133708: pGL2-basic mt E2F-luciferase
Purpose: Expression of E2F1-mt-luc.
Depositing lab: James A. DeCaprio. Depositing organization: Dana-Farber Cancer Institute. Publication: The J domain of simian virus 40 large T antigen is required to functionally inactivate RB family proteins. Zalvide J, Stubdal H, DeCaprio JA. Mol Cell Biol 1998 Mar;18(3):1408-15. PubMed 9488456.
Backbone
  Vector backbone: pGL2-basic
  Backbone manufacturer: Promega
  Backbone size w/o insert (bp): 5597
  Vector type: Mammalian Expression ; trxn factor bind site
Growth in bacteria
  Bacterial resistance: Ampicillin, 100 μg/mL
  Growth temperature: 37°C
  Growth strain: DH5alpha
  Copy number: Unknown
Gene/Insert
  Gene/Insert name: E2F1
  Species: H. sapiens (human)
  Mutation: the three binding site copies are mutated form
  Entrez Gene: E2F1 (a.k.a. E2F-1, RBAP1, RBBP3, RBP3)
  Cloning method: Restriction Enzyme; 5′ cloning site unknown (unknown if destroyed); 3′ cloning site unknown (unknown if destroyed)
  Sequencing primers: 5′ unknown
Terms and licenses: Academic/Nonprofit Terms; Industry Terms: Not Available to Industry
Depositor comments: HMS clone ID number: HsBS00017288. TATA oligo is GATCTACTTGGGCATAAAGGCAGAGCAGGGCAGCTGCTGCTTACACTTA; 3xE2F-MUTANT oligo is CTGCAATTGCTCGACCAACTTGTGCAATTGCTCGACCAACTTGTGCAATTGCTCGACCAACTTGC.
How to cite: pGL2-basic mt E2F-luciferase was a gift from James A. DeCaprio (Addgene plasmid # 133708 ; http://n2t.net/addgene:133708 ; RRID:Addgene_133708)
