[The description below was written by a language model from this plasmid's Addgene catalogue record and pLannotate feature annotations shown in this document.]
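Description:
pGL2-basic mt E2F-luciferase is a mammalian transcriptional reporter plasmid built on the Promega pGL2-basic backbone, a promoterless firefly luciferase vector. It is propagated in E. coli through a high-copy ColE1/pUC-type origin with ampicillin selection (AmpR driven by its bla promoter), and it also carries an f1 origin for single-stranded DNA production. The sequenced record is 5,688 nt, only slightly larger than the stated backbone, which fits a short oligonucleotide-derived insert rather than a gene.

Although the catalogue lists the insert as human E2F1, the depositor comments indicate that what was cloned is not the E2F1 coding sequence. It is a synthetic regulatory element: a TATA-containing minimal promoter oligonucleotide together with three tandem copies of an E2F binding site, all three in mutated form. These elements are not annotated in the feature table. They presumably lie in the unannotated interval between the upstream SV40 poly(A) signal, which limits read-through transcription from the backbone, and the Photinus pyralis luciferase open reading frame. The cloning sites are not recorded. Downstream of luciferase are the SV40 small t intron and the SV40 late poly(A) signal for transcript processing. The short CmR, TcR, lacZα, small t and large T antigen fragments and the SV40 NLS hit are backbone remnants, not functional genes.

Because the E2F sites are mutated, the construct would most plausibly serve as the negative control for a matching wild-type E2F-site luciferase reporter, showing that changes in luciferase activity depend on E2F binding. The associated publication concerns inactivation of RB family proteins by SV40 large T antigen, a setting in which E2F-dependent transcription is the readout.
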