Features (pLannotate 1.2.2; 14 found; start..end, strand, type, name):
      1..429     +  rep_origin     f1 ori (sequence partly withheld): f1 bacteriophage origin of replication; arrow indicates direction of (+) strand synthesis
    461..528     -  CDS            lacZα (fragment): LacZα fragment of β-galactosidase; lacZ fragment
    646..767     +  polyA_signal   SV40 poly(A) signal: SV40 polyadenylation signal
    958..2607    +  CDS            LUCI_PHOPY: Experimental evidence at protein level: Swiss-Prot protein existence level 1. Produces green light with a wavelength of 562 nm. From Photinus pyralis (Common eastern firefly) (Lampyris pyralis).
   2655..2685    +  CDS            CmR (fragment): chloramphenicol acetyltransferase confers resistance to chloramphenicol
   2775..2849    +  CDS            small t antigen (fragment): SV40 (simian virus 40) small t antigen
   2851..2916    +  intron         small t intron: SV40 (simian virus 40) small t antigen intron
   3046..3066    +  CDS            SV40 NLS: nuclear localization signal of SV40 (simian virus 40) large T antigen
   3385..3468    +  CDS            large T antigen (fragment): large T antigen from SV40 (simian virus 40)
   3491..3625    +  polyA_signal   SV40 poly(A) signal: SV40 polyadenylation signal
   3626..3758    +  CDS            TcR (fragment): tetracycline efflux protein; tet; confers resistance to tetracycline
   3938..4526    -  rep_origin     ori: high-copy-number ColE1/pMB1/pBR322/pUC origin of replication
   4697..5557    -  CDS            AmpR: β-lactamase; bla; confers resistance to ampicillin, carbenicillin, and related antibiotics
   5558..5662    -  promoter       AmpR promoter: bla
>Addgene plasmid #133708 | pGL2-basic mt E2F-luciferase | addgene full sequence | sequence record 275889 | Addgene NGS Result
[124 nt withheld, positions 1-124]
C
[91 nt withheld, positions 126-216]
A
[49 nt withheld, positions 218-266]
CCTTTGACGTTGGAGTCCACGTTCTTT
[37 nt withheld, positions 294-330]
ACCCTATCTCGGTCTATTCTTTTGATTTATAAGGGATTTTGCCGATTTCGGCCTATTGGTTAAAAAATGA
GCTGATTTAACAAAAATTTAACGCGAATTTTAACAAAATATTAACGCTTACAATTTGCCATTCGCCATTC
AGGCTGCGCAACTGTTGGGAAGGGCGATCGGTGCGGGCCTCTTCGCTATTACGCCAGCCCAAGCTACCAT
GATAAGTAAGTAATATTAAGGTACGTGGAGGTTTTACTTGCTTTAAAAAACCTCCCACACCTCCCCCTGA
ACCTGAAACATAAAATGAATGCAATTGTTGTTGTTAACTTGTTTATTGCAGCTTATAATGGTTACAAATA
AAGCAATAGCATCACAAATTTCACAAATAAAGCATTTTTTTCACTGCATTCTAGTTGTGGTTTGTCCAAA
CTCATCAATGTATCTTATGGTACTGTAACTGAGCTAACATAACCCGGGAGGTACCGAGCTCTGCAATTGC
TCGACCAACTTGTGCAATTGCTCGACCAACTTGTGCAATTGCTCGACCAACTTGCTCGAGATCTACTTGG
GCATAAAAGGCAGAGCAGGGCAGCTGCTGCTTACACTTAAGCTTGGCATTCCGGTACTGTTGGTAAAATG
GAAGACGCCAAAAACATAAAGAAAGGCCCGGCGCCATTCTATCCTCTAGAGGATGGAACCGCTGGAGAGC
AACTGCATAAGGCTATGAAGAGATACGCCCTGGTTCCTGGAACAATTGCTTTTACAGATGCACATATCGA
GGTGAACATCACGTACGCGGAATACTTCGAAATGTCCGTTCGGTTGGCAGAAGCTATGAAACGATATGGG
CTGAATACAAATCACAGAATCGTCGTATGCAGTGAAAACTCTCTTCAATTCTTTATGCCGGTGTTGGGCG
CGTTATTTATCGGAGTTGCAGTTGCGCCCGCGAACGACATTTATAATGAACGTGAATTGCTCAACAGTAT
GAACATTTCGCAGCCTACCGTAGTGTTTGTTTCCAAAAAGGGGTTGCAAAAAATTTTGAACGTGCAAAAA
AAATTACCAATAATCCAGAAAATTATTATCATGGATTCTAAAACGGATTACCAGGGATTTCAGTCGATGT
ACACGTTCGTCACATCTCATCTACCTCCCGGTTTTAATGAATACGATTTTGTACCAGAGTCCTTTGATCG
TGACAAAACAATTGCACTGATAATGAATTCCTCTGGATCTACTGGGTTACCTAAGGGTGTGGCCCTTCCG
CATAGAACTGCCTGCGTCAGATTCTCGCATGCCAGAGATCCTATTTTTGGCAATCAAATCATTCCGGATA
CTGCGATTTTAAGTGTTGTTCCATTCCATCACGGTTTTGGAATGTTTACTACACTCGGATATTTGATATG
TGGATTTCGAGTCGTCTTAATGTATAGATTTGAAGAAGAGCTGTTTTTACGATCCCTTCAGGATTACAAA
ATTCAAAGTGCGTTGCTAGTACCAACCCTATTTTCATTCTTCGCCAAAAGCACTCTGATTGACAAATACG
ATTTATCTAATTTACACGAAATTGCTTCTGGGGGCGCACCTCTTTCGAAAGAAGTCGGGGAAGCGGTTGC
AAAACGCTTCCATCTTCCAGGGATACGACAAGGATATGGGCTCACTGAGACTACATCAGCTATTCTGATT
ACACCCGAGGGGGATGATAAACCGGGCGCGGTCGGTAAAGTTGTTCCATTTTTTGAAGCGAAGGTTGTGG
ATCTGGATACCGGGAAAACGCTGGGCGTTAATCAGAGAGGCGAATTATGTGTCAGAGGACCTATGATTAT
GTCCGGTTATGTAAACAATCCGGAAGCGACCAACGCCTTGATTGACAAGGATGGATGGCTACATTCTGGA
GACATAGCTTACTGGGACGAAGACGAACACTTCTTCATAGTTGACCGCTTGAAGTCTTTAATTAAATACA
AAGGATATCAGGTGGCCCCCGCTGAATTGGAATCGATATTGTTACAACACCCCAACATCTTCGACGCGGG
CGTGGCAGGTCTTCCCGACGATGACGCCGGTGAACTTCCCGCCGCCGTTGTTGTTTTGGAGCACGGAAAG
ACGATGACGGAAAAAGAGATCGTGGATTACGTCGCCAGTCAAGTAACAACCGCGAAAAAGTTGCGCGGAG
GAGTTGTGTTTGTGGACGAAGTACCGAAAGGTCTTACCGGAAAACTCGACGCAAGAAAAATCAGAGAGAT
CCTCATAAAGGCCAAGAAGGGCGGAAAGTCCAAATTGTAAAATGTAACTGTATTCAGCGATGACGAAATT
CTTAGCTATTGTAATACTGCGATGAGTGGCAGGGCGGGGCGTAATTTTTTTAAGGCAGTTATTGGTGCCC
TTAAACGCCTGGTTGCTACGCCTGAATAAGTGATAATAAGCGGATGAATGGCAGAAATTCGCCGGATCTT
TGTGAAGGAACCTTACTTCTGTGGTGTGACATAATTGGACAAACTACCTACAGAGATTTAAAGCTCTAAG
GTAAATATAAAATTTTTAAGTGTATAATGTGTTAAACTACTGATTCTAATTGTTTGTGTATTTTAGATTC
CAACCTATGGAACTGATGAATGGGAGCAGTGGTGGAATGCCTTTAATGAGGAAAACCTGTTTTGCTCAGA
AGAAATGCCATCTAGTGATGATGAGGCTACTGCTGACTCTCAACATTCTACTCCTCCAAAAAAGAAGAGA
AAGGTAGAAGACCCCAAGGACTTTCCTTCAGAATTGCTAAGTTTTTTGAGTCATGCTGTGTTTAGTAATA
GAACTCTTGCTTGCTTTGCTATTTACACCACAAAGGAAAAAGCTGCACTGCTATACAAGAAAATTATGGA
AAAATATTCTGTAACCTTTATAAGTAGGCATAACAGTTATAATCATAACATACTGTTTTTTCTTACTCCA
CACAGGCATAGAGTGTCTGCTATTAATAACTATGCTCAAAAATTGTGTACCTTTAGCTTTTTAATTTGTA
AAGGGGTTAATAAGGAATATTTGATGTATAGTGCCTTGACTAGAGATCATAATCAGCCATACCACATTTG
TAGAGGTTTTACTTGCTTTAAAAAACCTCCCACACCTCCCCCTGAACCTGAAACATAAAATGAATGCAAT
TGTTGTTGTTAACTTGTTTATTGCAGCTTATAATGGTTACAAATAAAGCAATAGCATCACAAATTTCACA
AATAAAGCATTTTTTTCACTGCATTCTAGTTGTGGTTTGTCCAAACTCATCAATGTATCTTATCATGTCT
GGATCCGTCGACCGATGCCCTTGAGAGCCTTCAACCCAGTCAGCTCCTTCCGGTGGGCGCGGGGCATGAC
TATCGTCGCCGCACTTATGACTGTCTTCTTTATCATGCAACTCGTAGGACAGGTGCCGGCAGCGCTCTTC
CGCTTCCTCGCTCACTGACTCGCTGCGCTCGGTCGTTCGGCTGCGGCGAGCGGTATCAGCTCACTCAAAG
GCGGTAATACGGTTATCCACAGAATCAGGGGATAACGCAGGAAAGAACATGTGAGCAAAAGGCCAGCAAA
AGGCCAGGAACCGTAAAAAGGCCGCGTTGCTGGCGTTTTTCCATAGGCTCCGCCCCCCTGACGAGCATCA
CAAAAATCGACGCTCAAGTCAGAGGTGGCGAAACCCGACAGGACTATAAAGATACCAGGCGTTTCCCCCT
GGAAGCTCCCTCGTGCGCTCTCCTGTTCCGACCCTGCCGCTTACCGGATACCTGTCCGCCTTTCTCCCTT
CGGGAAGCGTGGCGCTTTCTCATAGCTCACGCTGTAGGTATCTCAGTTCGGTGTAGGTCGTTCGCTCCAA
GCTGGGCTGTGTGCACGAACCCCCCGTTCAGCCCGACCGCTGCGCCTTATCCGGTAACTATCGTCTTGAG
TCCAACCCGGTAAGACACGACTTATCGCCACTGGCAGCAGCCACTGGTAACAGGATTAGCAGAGCGAGGT
ATGTAGGCGGTGCTACAGAGTTCTTGAAGTGGTGGCCTAACTACGGCTACACTAGAAGAACAGTATTTGG
TATCTGCGCTCTGCTGAAGCCAGTTACCTTCGGAAAAAGAGTTGGTAGCTCTTGATCCGGCAAACAAACC
ACCGCTGGTAGCGGTGGTTTTTTTGTTTGCAAGCAGCAGATTACGCGCAGAAAAAAAGGATCTCAAGAAG
ATCCTTTGATCTTTTCTACGGGGTCTGACGCTCAGTGGAACGAAAACTCACGTTAAGGGATTTTGGTCAT
GAGATTATCAAAAAGGATCTTCACCTAGATCCTTTTAAATTAAAAATGAAGTTTTAAATCAATCTAAAGT
ATATATGAGTAAACTTGGTCTGACAGTTACCAATGCTTAATCAGTGAGGCACCTATCTCAGCGATCTGTC
TATTTCGTTCATCCATAGTTGCCTGACTCCCCGTCGTGTAGATAACTACGATACGGGAGGGCTTACCATC
TGGCCCCAGTGCTGCAATGATACCGCGAGACCCACGCTCACCGGCTCCAGATTTATCAGCAATAAACCAG
CCAGCCGGAAGGGCCGAGCGCAGAAGTGGTCCTGCAACTTTATCCGCCTCCATCCAGTCTATTAATTGTT
GCCGGGAAGCTAGAGTAAGTAGTTCGCCAGTTAATAGTTTGCGCAACGTTGTTGCCATTGCTACAGGCAT
CGTGGTGTCACGCTCGTCGTTTGGTATGGCTTCATTCAGCTCCGGTTCCCAACGATCAAGGCGAGTTACA
TGATCCCCCATGTTGTGCAAAAAAGCGGTTAGCTCCTTCGGTCCTCCGATCGTTGTCAGAAGTAAGTTGG
CCGCAGTGTTATCACTCATGGTTATGGCAGCACTGCATAATTCTCTTACTGTCATGCCATCCGTAAGATG
CTTTTCTGTGACTGGTGAGTACTCAACCAAGTCATTCTGAGAATAGTGTATGCGGCGACCGAGTTGCTCT
TGCCCGGCGTCAATACGGGATAATACCGCGCCACATAGCAGAACTTTAAAAGTGCTCATCATTGGAAAAC
GTTCTTCGGGGCGAAAACTCTCAAGGATCTTACCGCTGTTGAGATCCAGTTCGATGTAACCCACTCGTGC
ACCCAACTGATCTTCAGCATCTTTTACTTTCACCAGCGTTTCTGGGTGAGCAAAAACAGGAAGGCAAAAT
GCCGCAAAAAAGGGAATAAGGGCGACACGGAAATGTTGAATACTCATACTCTTCCTTTTTCAATATTATT
GAAGCATTTATCAGGGTTATTGTCTCATGAGCGGATACATATTTGAATGTATTTAGAAAAATAAACAAAT
AGGGGTTCCGCGCACATTTCCCCGAAAAGTGCCACCTG
